Addgene plasmid #152061: pGBW-m4134104
Purpose: Mammalian expression plasmid for SARS-CoV-2 nsp4
Depositing lab: Ginkgo Bioworks & Benjie Chen.
Backbone
  Vector backbone: pTwist_CMV_Puro_6
  Backbone size w/o insert (bp): 6080
  Vector type: Mammalian Expression
  Selectable markers: Puromycin
Growth in bacteria
  Bacterial resistance: Ampicillin, 100 μg/mL
  Growth temperature: 37°C
  Growth strain: DH5alpha
  Copy number: High Copy
Gene/Insert
  Gene/Insert name: SARS-CoV-2 nsp4
  Species: Severe acute respiratory syndrome coronavirus 2
  Insert size (bp): 1493
  Mutation: wt
  Entrez Gene: ORF1ab (a.k.a. GU280_gp01)
  Promoter: CMV
  Tag / fusion protein: Cleavable TEV;V5 (C terminal on backbone)
  Cloning method: Unknown
Resource information
  A portion of this plasmid was derived from a plasmid made by: GinkgoBioworks
Depositor comments: NCBI reference sequence: YP_009725300.1
How to cite: pGBW-m4134104 was a gift from Ginkgo Bioworks & Benjie Chen (Addgene plasmid # 152061 ; http://n2t.net/addgene:152061 ; RRID:Addgene_152061)
