[The description below was written by a language model from this plasmid's Addgene catalogue record and pLannotate feature annotations shown in this document.]
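Description:
pGBW-m4134104 is a mammalian expression plasmid built on the pTwist_CMV_Puro_6 backbone to produce wild-type SARS-CoV-2 non-structural protein 4 (nsp4), one of the cleavage products of the viral ORF1ab polyprotein. It is maintained in E. coli as a high-copy plasmid through a ColE1/pUC-type origin and is selected with ampicillin via a full-length β-lactamase gene. The sequenced plasmid is about 7.7 kb.

The nsp4 coding region sits downstream of the human cytomegalovirus immediate-early enhancer and promoter, which drive strong constitutive transcription in mammalian cells, and is followed by an SV40 polyadenylation signal. The automated annotation matches this open reading frame to the SARS-CoV-2 replicase polyprotein 1a. The functional text attached to that hit describes nsp10, which is generic wording from the polyprotein database entry and does not describe the insert. According to the catalogue entry, the backbone supplies a C-terminal V5 epitope tag preceded by a TEV protease cleavage site, allowing detection or pull-down of the protein and later removal of the tag. These small elements are not separately annotated in the feature table.

A second cassette uses the human ubiquitin C promoter to express puromycin N-acetyltransferase, terminated by a synthetic poly(A) signal, so transfected cells can be enriched or stable lines selected with puromycin. The expression units are flanked by β-globin insulator elements, and bacterial rrnG and T7 terminators, together with a further synthetic poly(A) signal, likely limit read-through between modules. The plasmid suits studies of nsp4 expression, localisation and host-protein interactions in cultured mammalian cells.
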