Features (pLannotate 1.2.2; 20 found; start..end, strand, type, name):
      1..304     +  enhancer       CMV enhancer: human cytomegalovirus immediate early enhancer
    377..394     -  promoter       CMV promoter (fragment): human cytomegalovirus (CMV) immediate early promoter
    457..508     +  promoter       CMVd2 promoter: truncated human cytomegalovirus (CMV) immediate early promoter that yields moderately reduced expression relative to the full-length promoter
    586..2106    +  CDS            R1A_SARS2 (fragment): Experimental evidence at protein level: Swiss-Prot protein existence level 1. [Non-structural protein 10]: Plays a pivotal role in viral transcription by stimulating both nsp14 3'-5' exoribonuclease and nsp16 2'-O-methyltransferase activities. Therefore plays an essential role in viral mRNAs cap methylation. From Severe acute respiratory syndrome coronavirus 2 (2019-nCoV) (SARS-CoV-2).
   2195..2316    -  polyA_signal   SV40 poly(A) signal: SV40 polyadenylation signal
   2339..2408    -  CDS            large T antigen (fragment): large T antigen from SV40 (simian virus 40)
   2431..2477    +  terminator     T7 terminator: transcription terminator for bacteriophage T7 RNA polymerase
   2507..2643    +  terminator     rrnG terminator: transcription terminator from the E. coli ribosomal RNA rrnG operon (Albrechtsen et al., 1991)
   2688..2759    +  misc_feature   3' β-globin insulator: insulator downstream of the human β-globin locus (Farrell et al., 2002)
   2985..3573    -  rep_origin     ori: high-copy-number ColE1/pMB1/pBR322/pUC origin of replication
   3745..3809    -  CDS            bla(M) (fragment): β-lactamase lacking the signal sequence; bla(M); allows cytosolic expression of β-lactamase
   4073..5282    +  promoter       UbC promoter: human ubiquitin C promoter
   5286..5883    +  CDS            PuroR (fragment): puromycin N-acetyltransferase; pac from Streptomyces; confers resistance to puromycin
   5912..5960    +  polyA_signal   poly(A) signal: synthetic polyadenylation signal
   6226..7086    +  CDS            AmpR: β-lactamase; bla; confers resistance to ampicillin, carbenicillin, and related antibiotics
   7099..7235    +  terminator     rrnG terminator: transcription terminator from the E. coli ribosomal RNA rrnG operon (Albrechtsen et al., 1991)
   7387..7458    +  misc_feature   5' β-globin insulator: insulator upstream of the human β-globin locus (Farrell et al., 2002)
   7463..7509    -  terminator     T7 terminator: transcription terminator for bacteriophage T7 RNA polymerase
   7527..7575    -  polyA_signal   poly(A) signal: synthetic polyadenylation signal
   7606..7655    +  enhancer       CMV enhancer (fragment): human cytomegalovirus immediate early enhancer
>Addgene plasmid #152061 | pGBW-m4134104 | addgene full sequence | sequence record 308749 | Addgene NGS Result
CGTTACATAACTTACGGTAAATGGCCCGCCTGGCTGACCGCCCAACGACCCCCGCCCATTGACGTCAATA
ATGACGTATGTTCCCATAGTAACGCCAATAGGGACTTTCCATTGACGTCAATGGGTGGAGTATTTACGGT
AAACTGCCCACTTGGCAGTACATCAAGTGTATCATATGCCAAGTACGCCCCCTATTGACGTCAATGACGG
TAAATGGCCCGCCTGGCATTATGCCCAGTACATGACCTTATGGGACTTTCCTACTTGGCAGTACATCTAC
GTATTAGTCATCGCTATTACCATGCTGATGCGGTTTTGGCAGTACATCAATGGGCGTGGATAGCGGTTTG
ACTCACGGGGATTTCCAAGTCTCCACCCCATTGACGTCAATGGGAGTTTGTTTTGGCACCAAAATCAACG
GGACTTTCCAAAATGTCGTAACAACTCCGCCCCATTGACGCAAATGGGCGGTAGGCGTGTACGGTGGGAG
GTCTATATAAGCAGAGCTGGTTTAGTGAACCGTCAGATCAGATCTTTGTCGATCCTACCATCCACTCGAC
ACACCCGCCAGCGGCCGCCACCATGATTGTTAATAATTGGTTGAAGCAGTTAATTAAAGTTACACTTGTG
TTCCTTTTTGTTGCTGCTATTTTCTATTTAATAACACCTGTTCATGTCATGTCTAAACATACTGACTTTT
CAAGTGAAATCATAGGATACAAGGCTATTGATGGTGGTGTCACTCGTGACATAGCATCTACAGATACTTG
TTTTGCTAACAAACATGCTGATTTTGACACATGGTTTAGCCAGCGTGGTGGTAGTTATACTAATGACAAA
GCTTGCCCATTGATTGCTGCAGTCATAACAAGAGAAGTGGGTTTTGTCGTGCCTGGTTTGCCTGGCACGA
TATTACGCACAACTAATGGTGACTTTTTGCATTTCTTACCTAGAGTTTTTAGTGCAGTTGGTAACATCTG
TTACACACCATCAAAACTTATAGAGTACACTGACTTTGCAACATCAGCTTGTGTTTTGGCTGCTGAATGT
ACAATTTTTAAAGATGCTTCTGGTAAGCCAGTACCATATTGTTATGATACCAATGTACTAGAAGGTTCTG
TTGCTTATGAAAGTTTACGCCCTGACACACGTTATGTGCTCATGGATGGCTCTATTATTCAATTTCCTAA
CACCTACCTTGAAGGTTCTGTTAGAGTGGTAACAACTTTTGATTCTGAGTACTGTAGGCACGGCACTTGT
GAAAGATCAGAAGCTGGTGTTTGTGTATCTACTAGTGGTAGATGGGTACTTAACAATGATTATTACAGAT
CTTTACCAGGAGTTTTCTGTGGTGTAGATGCTGTAAATTTACTTACTAATATGTTTACACCACTAATTCA
ACCTATTGGTGCTTTGGACATATCAGCATCTATAGTAGCTGGTGGTATTGTAGCTATCGTAGTAACATGC
CTTGCCTACTATTTTATGAGGTTTAGAAGAGCTTTTGGTGAATACAGTCATGTAGTTGCCTTTAATACTT
TACTATTCCTTATGTCATTCACTGTACTCTGTTTAACACCAGTTTACTCATTCTTACCTGGTGTTTATTC
TGTTATTTACTTGTACTTGACATTTTATCTTACTAATGATGTTTCTTTTTTAGCACATATTCAGTGGATG
GTTATGTTCACACCTTTAGTACCTTTCTGGATAACAATTGCTTATATCATTTGTATTTCCACAAAGCATT
TCTATTGGTTCTTTAGTAATTACCTAAAGAGACGTGTAGTCTTTAATGGTGTTTCCTTTAGTACTTTTGA
AGAAGCTGCGCTGTGCACCTTTTTGTTAAATAAAGAAATGTATCTAAAGTTGCGTAGTGATGTGCTATTA
CCTCTTACGCAATATAATAGATACTTAGCTCTTTATAATAAGTACAAGTATTTTAGTGGAGCAATGGATA
CAACTAGCTACAGAGAAGCTGCTTGTTGTCATCTCGCAAAGGCTCTCAATGACTTCAGTAACTCAGGTTC
TGATGTTCTTTACCAACCACCACAAACCTCTATCACCTCAGCTGTTTTGGAAAACCTTTACTTTCAGTCG
GGGAAACCTATACCCAATCCACTTCTCGGCTTAGATTCTACCTAAGCTAGCTTGACTGACTGAGATACAG
CGTACCTTCAGCTCACAGACATGATAAGATACATTGATGAGTTTGGACAAACCACAACTAGAATGCAGTG
AAAAAAATGCTTTATTTGTGAAATTTGTGATGCTATTGCTTTATTTGTAACCATTATAAGCTGCAATAAA
CAAGTTAACAACAACAATTGCATTCATTTTATGTTTCAGGTTCAGGGGGAGGTGTGGGAGGTTTTTTAAA
GCAAGTAAAACCTCTACAAATGTGGTATTGGCCCATCTCTATCGGTATCGTAGCATAACCCCTTGGGGCC
TCTAAACGGGTCTTGAGGGGTTTTTTGTGCCCCTCGGGCCGGATTGCTATCTACCGGCATTGGCGCAGAA
AAAAATGCCTGATGCGACGCTGCGCGTCTTATACTCCCACATATGCCAGATTCAGCAACGGATACGGCTT
CCCCAACTTGCCCACTTCCATACGTGTCCTCCTTACCAGAAATTTATCCTTAAGGTCGTCAGCTATCCTG
CAGGCGATCTCTCGATTTCGATCAAGACATTCCTTTAATGGTCTTTTCTGGACACCACTAGGGGTCAGAA
GTAGTTCATCAAACTTTCTTCCCTCCCTAATCTCATTGGTTACCTTGGGCTATCGAAACTTAATTAACCA
GTCAAGTCAGCTACTTGGCGAGATCGACTTGTCTGGGTTTCGACTACGCTCAGAATTGCGTCAGTCAAGT
TCGATCTGGTCCTTGCTATTGCACCCGTTCTCCGATTACGAGTTTCATTTAAATCATGTGAGCAAAAGGC
CAGCAAAAGGCCAGGAACCGTAAAAAGGCCGCGTTGCTGGCGTTTTTCCATAGGCTCCGCCCCCCTGACG
AGCATCACAAAAATCGACGCTCAAGTCAGAGGTGGCGAAACCCGACAGGACTATAAAGATACCAGGCGTT
TCCCCCTGGAAGCTCCCTCGTGCGCTCTCCTGTTCCGACCCTGCCGCTTACCGGATACCTGTCCGCCTTT
CTCCCTTCGGGAAGCGTGGCGCTTTCTCATAGCTCACGCTGTAGGTATCTCAGTTCGGTGTAGGTCGTTC
GCTCCAAGCTGGGCTGTGTGCACGAACCCCCCGTTCAGCCCGACCGCTGCGCCTTATCCGGTAACTATCG
TCTTGAGTCCAACCCGGTAAGACACGACTTATCGCCACTGGCAGCAGCCACTGGTAACAGGATTAGCAGA
GCGAGGTATGTAGGCGGTGCTACAGAGTTCTTGAAGTGGTGGCCTAACTACGGCTACACTAGAAGAACAG
TATTTGGTATCTGCGCTCTGCTGAAGCCAGTTACCTTCGGAAAAAGAGTTGGTAGCTCTTGATCCGGCAA
ACAAACCACCGCTGGTAGCGGTGGTTTTTTTGTTTGCAAGCAGCAGATTACGCGCAGAAAAAAAGGATCT
CAAGAAGATCCTTTGATCTTTTCTACGGGGTCTGACGCTCAGTGGAACGAAAACTCACGTTAAGGGATTT
TGGTCATGAGATTATCAAAAAGGATCTTCACCTAGATCCTTTTAAATTAAAAATGAAGTTTTAAATCAAT
CTAAAGTATATATGAGTAAACTTGGTCTGACAGTTACCAATGCTTAATCAGTGAGGCACCTATCTCAGCG
ATCTGTCTATTTCGTTCATCCATAGTTGCATTTAAATTTCCGAACTCTCCAAGGCCCTCGTCGGAAAATC
TTCAAACCTTTCGTCCGATCCATCTTGCAGGCTACCTCTCGAACGAACTATCGCAAGTCTCTTGGCCGGC
CTTGCGCCTTGGCTATTGCTTGGCAGCGCCTATCGCCAGGTATTACTCCAATCCCGAATATCCGAGATCG
GGATCACCCGAGAGAAGTTCAACCTACATCCTCAATCCCGATCTATCCGAGATCCGAGGAATATCGAAAT
CGGGGCGCGCCTGGCCTCCGCGCCGGGTTTTGGCGCCTCCCGCGGGCGCCCCCCTCGTCACGGCGAGCGC
TGCCACGTCAGACGAAGGGCGCAGGAGCGTCCTGATCCTTCCGCCCGGACGCTCAGGACAGCGGCCCGCT
GCTCATAAGACTCGGCCTTAGAACCCCAGTATCAGCAGAAGGACATTTTAGGACGGGACTTGGGTGACTC
TAGGGCACTGGTTTTCTTTCCAGAGAGCGGAACAGGCGAGGAAAAGTAGTCCCTTCTCGGCGATTCTGCG
GAGGGATCTCCGTGGGGCGGTGAACGCCGATGATTATATAAGGACGCGCCGGGTGTGGCACAGCTAGTTC
CGTCGCAGCCGGGATTTGGGTCGCGGTTCTTGTTTGTGGATCGCTGTGATCGTCACTTGGTGAGTAGCGG
GCTGCTGGGCTGGCCGGGGCTTTCGTGGCCGCCGGGCCGCTCGGTGGGACGGAAGCGTGTGGAGAGACCG
CCAAGGGCTGTAGTCTGGGTCCGCGAGCAAGGTTGCCCTGAACTGGGGGTTGGGGGGAGCGCAGCAAAAT
GGCGGCTGTTCCCGAGTCTTGAATGGAAGACGCTTGTGAGGCGGGCTGTGAGGTCGTTGAAACAAGGTGG
GGGGCATGGTGGGCGGCAAGAACCCAAGGTCTTGAGCCCTTCGCTAATGCGGGAAAGCTCTTATTCGGGT
GAGATGGGCTGGGCACCATCTGGGGACCCTGACGTGAAGTTTGTCACTGACTGGAGAACTCGGTTTGTCG
TCTGTTGCGGGGGCGGCAGTTATGGCGGTGCCGTTGGGCAGTGCACCCGTACCTTTGGGAGCGCGCGCCC
TCGTCGTGTCGTGACGTCACCCGTTCTGTTGGCTTATAATGCAGGGTGGGGCCACCTGCCGGTAGGTGTG
CGGTAGGCTTTTCTCCGTCGCAGGACGCAGGGTTCGGGCCTAGGGTAGGCTCTCCTGAATCGACAGGCGC
CGGACCTCTGGTGAGGGGAGGGATAAGTGAGGCGTCAGTTTCTTTGGTCGGTTTTATGTACCTATCTTCT
TAAGTAGCTGAAGCTCCGGTTTTGAACTATGCGCTCGGGGTTGGCGAGTGTGTTTTGTGAAGTTTTTTAG
GCACCTTTTGAAATGTAATCATTTGGGTCAATATGTAATTTTCAGTGTTAGACTTGTAAATTGTCCGCTA
AATTCTGGCCGTTTTTGGCTTTTTTGTTAGACAACATGACCGAGTACAAGCCCACGGTGCGCCTCGCCAC
CCGCGACGACGTCCCCAGGGCCGTACGCACCCTCGCCGCCGCGTTCGCCGACTACCCCGCCACGCGCCAC
ACCGTCGATCCGGACCGCCACATCGAGCGGGTCACCGAGCTGCAAGAACTCTTCCTCACGCGCGTCGGGC
TCGACATCGGCAAGGTGTGGGTCGCGGACGACGGCGCCGCGGTGGCGGTCTGGACCACGCCGGAGAGCGT
CGAAGCGGGGGCGGTGTTCGCCGAGATCGGCCCGCGCATGGCCGAGTTGAGCGGTTCCCGGCTGGCCGCG
CAGCAACAGATGGAGGGCCTCCTGGCGCCGCACCGGCCCAAGGAGCCCGCGTGGTTCCTGGCCACCGTCG
GCGTCTCGCCCGACCACCAGGGCAAGGGTCTGGGCAGCGCCGTCGTGCTCCCCGGAGTGGAGGCCGCCGA
GCGCGCCGGGGTGCCCGCCTTCCTGGAGACCTCCGCGCCCCGCAACCTCCCCTTCTACGAGCGGCTCGGC
TTCACCGTCACCGCCGACGTCGAGGTGCCCGAAGGACCGCGCACCTGGTGCATGACCCGCAAGCCCGGTG
CCTAGGCTAGTATGTAAGCCTAGTCTTAGATAATAAAATCGCTATCCATCGAAGATGGATGTGTGTTGGT
TTTTTGTGTGTGTAACGCTAGGCGCGCCTGGTGTACCGAGAACGATCCTCTCAGTGCGAGTCTCGACGAT
CCATATCGTTGCTTGGCAGTCAGCCAGTCGGAATCCAGCTTGGGACCCAGGAAGTCCAATCGTCAGATAT
TGTACTCAAGCCTGGTCACGGCAGCGTACCGATCTGTTTAAACCTAGATATTGATAGTCTGATCGGTCAA
CGTATAATCGAGTCCTAGCTTTTGCAAACATCTATCAAGAGACAGGATCAGCAGGAGGCTTTCGCATGAG
TATTCAACATTTCCGTGTCGCCCTTATTCCCTTTTTTGCGGCATTTTGCCTTCCTGTTTTTGCTCACCCA
GAAACGCTGGTGAAAGTAAAAGATGCTGAAGATCAGTTGGGTGCGCGAGTGGGTTACATCGAACTGGATC
TCAACAGCGGTAAGATCCTTGAGAGTTTTCGCCCCGAAGAACGCTTTCCAATGATGAGCACTTTTAAAGT
TCTGCTATGTGGCGCGGTATTATCCCGTATTGACGCCGGGCAAGAGCAACTCGGTCGCCGCATACACTAT
TCTCAGAATGACTTGGTTGAGTATTCACCAGTCACAGAAAAGCATCTTACGGATGGCATGACAGTAAGAG
AATTATGCAGTGCTGCCATAACCATGAGTGATAACACTGCGGCCAACTTACTTCTGACAACGATTGGAGG
ACCGAAGGAGCTAACCGCTTTTTTGCACAACATGGGGGATCATGTAACTCGCCTTGATCGTTGGGAACCG
GAGCTGAATGAAGCCATACCAAACGACGAGCGTGACACCACGATGCCTGTAGCAATGGCAACAACCTTGC
GTAAACTATTAACTGGCGAACTACTTACTCTAGCTTCCCGGCAACAGTTGATAGACTGGATGGAGGCGGA
TAAAGTTGCAGGACCACTTCTGCGCTCGGCCCTTCCGGCTGGCTGGTTTATTGCTGATAAATCTGGAGCC
GGTGAGCGTGGGTCTCGCGGTATCATTGCAGCACTGGGGCCAGATGGTAAGCCCTCCCGTATCGTAGTTA
TCTACACGACGGGGAGTCAGGCAACTATGGATGAACGAAATAGACAGATCGCTGAGATAGGTGCCTCACT
GATTAAGCATTGGTAACCGATTCTAGGTGCATTGGCGCAGAAAAAAATGCCTGATGCGACGCTGCGCGTC
TTATACTCCCACATATGCCAGATTCAGCAACGGATACGGCTTCCCCAACTTGCCCACTTCCATACGTGTC
CTCCTTACCAGAAATTTATCCTTAAGATCCCGAATCGTTTAAACTCGACTCTGGCTCTATCGAATCTCCG
TCGTTTCGAGCTTACGCGAACAGCCGTGGCGCTCATTTGCTCGTCGGGCATCGAATCTCGTCAGCTATCG
TCAGCTTACCTTTTTGGCAGCGATCGCGGCTCCCGACATCTTGGACCATTAGCTCCACAGGTATCTTCTT
CCCTCTAGTGGTCATAACAGCAGCTTCAGCTACCTCTCAATTCAAAAAACCCCTCAAGACCCGTTTAGAG
GCCCCAAGGGGTTATGCTATCAATCGTTGCGTTACACACACAAAAAACCAACACACATCCATCTTCGATG
GATAGCGATTTTATTATCTAACTGCTGATCGAGTGTAGCCAGATCTAGTAATCAATTACGGGGTCATTAG
TTCATAGCCCATATATGGAGTTCCG
